>Addgene plasmid #159852 | pCFJ2308 - [1-2] ENTR - Fluor - mNeon(1 intron, syntrons(3), NLS(2), no_atg, no_stop) | addgene full sequence | sequence record 326620 | Addgene NGS Result
CTTTCCTGCGTTATCCCCTGATTCTGTGGATAACCGTATTACCGCCTTTGAGTGAGCTGATACCGCTCGC
CGCAGCCGAACGACCGAGCGCAGCGAGTCAGTGAGCGAGGAAGCGGAAGAGCGCCCAATACGCAAACCGC
CTCTCCCCGCGCGTTGGCCGATTCATTAATGCAGCTGGCACGACAGGTTTCCCGACTGGAAAGCGGGCAG
TGAGCGCAACGCAATTAATACGCGTACCGCTAGCCAGGAAGAGTTTGTAGAAACGCAAAAAGGCCATCCG
TCAGGATGGCCTTCTGCTTAGTTTGATGCCTGGCAGTTTATGGCGGGCGTCCTGCCCGCCACCCTCCGGG
CCGTTGCTTCACAACGTTCAAATCCGCTCCCGGCGGATTTGTCCTACTCAGGAGAGCGTTCACCGACAAA
CAACAGATAAAACGAAAGGCCCAGTCTTCCGACTGAGCCTTTCGTTTTATTTGATGCCTGGCAGTTCCCT
ACTCTCGCGTTAACGCTAGCATGGATGTTTTCCCAGTCACGACGTTGTAAAACGACGGCCAGTCTTAAGC
TCGGGCCCCAAATAATGATTTTATTTTGACTGATAGTGACCTGTTCGTTGCAACAAATTGATGAGCAATG
CTTTTTTATAATGCCAACTTTGTACAAAAAAGCAGGCTCGGGATCCCCAAAGAAGAAGCGTAAGGTGTCC
AAGGTAACACTTAGTTTTTGTTGCTCTGTTTAAAAATTAATTTTAAGGGAGAGGAGGACAACATGGCCTC
CCTCCCAGCCACCCACGAGCTCCACATCTTCGGCTCCATCAACGGAGTCGACTTCGACATGGTCGGACAA
GGAACCGGAAACCCAAACGACGGATACGAGGAGCTCAACCTCAAGTCCACCAAGGTAAGTTTTCTTGAGA
CCTTTACTAACTAACTAGGTCTCATAGATTTTCAGGGTGACCTCCAATTCTCCCCATGGATACTCGTCCC
ACACATCGGATACGGATTCCACCAATACCTCCCATACCCAGACGGAATGTCCCCATTCCAAGCCGCCATG
GTCGACGGGTCCGGATACCAAGTCCACCGTACCATGCAATTCGAGGACGGAGCCTCCCTCACCGTCAACT
ACCGTTACACCTACGAGGGATCGCACATCAAGGTAAGTTATGTAGAGACCTTTACTAACTAACTAGGTCT
CAAACATTTTCAGGGAGAGGCCCAAGTCAAGGGAACCGGATTCCCAGCCGACGGACCAGTCATGACCAAC
TCCCTCACCGCCGCCGACTGGTGCCGTTCCAAGAAGACCTACCCAAACGACAAGACCATCATCTCCACCT
TCAAGTGGTCCTACACCACCGGAAACGGAAAGCGTTACCGTTCCACCGCCCGTACCACCTACACCTTCGC
CAAGCCAATGGCCGCCAACTACCTCAAGGTAAGTTCTTTAGAGACCTTTACTAACTAACTAGGTCTCAGT
AATTTTCAGAACCAACCAATGTACGTCTTCCGTAAGACCGAGCTCAAGCACTCCAAGACCGAGCTCAACT
TCAAGGAGTGGCAAAAGGCCTTCACCGACGTCATGGGAATGGACGAGCTCTACAAGTCCCGTCGTCGTAA
GGCCAACCCAACCAAGCTCTCCGAGAACGCCAAGAAGCTCGCCAAGGAGGTCGAGAACGGATCCAACCCA
GCTTTCTTGTACAAAGTTGGCATTATAAGAAAGCATTGCTTATCAATTTGTTGCAACGAACAGGTCACTA
TCAGTCAAAATAAAATCATTATTTGCCATCCAGCTGATATCCCCTATAGTGAGTCGTATTACATGGTCAT
AGCTGTTTCCTGGCAGCTCTGGCCCGTGTCTCAAAATCTCTGATGTTACATTGCACAAGATAAAAATATA
TCATCATGAACAATAAAACTGTCTGCTTACATAAACAGTAATACAAGGGGTGTTATGAGCCATATTCAAC
GGGAAACGTCGAGGCCGCGATTAAATTCCAACATGGATGCTGATTTATATGGGTATAAATGGGCTCGCGA
TAATGTCGGGCAATCAGGTGCGACAATCTATCGCTTGTATGGGAAGCCCGATGCGCCAGAGTTGTTTCTG
AAACATGGCAAAGGTAGCGTTGCCAATGATGTTACAGATGAGATGGTCAGACTAAACTGGCTGACGGAAT
TTATGCCTCTTCCGACCATCAAGCATTTTATCCGTACTCCTGATGATGCATGGTTACTCACCACTGCGAT
CCCCGGAAAAACAGCATTCCAGGTATTAGAAGAATATCCTGATTCAGGTGAAAATATTGTTGATGCGCTG
GCAGTGTTCCTGCGCCGGTTGCATTCGATTCCTGTTTGTAATTGTCCTTTTAACAGCGATCGCGTATTTC
GCCTCGCTCAGGCGCAATCACGAATGAATAACGGTTTGGTTGATGCGAGTGATTTTGATGACGAGCGTAA
TGGCTGGCCTGTTGAACAAGTCTGGAAAGAAATGCATAAACTTTTGCCATTCTCACCGGATTCAGTCGTC
ACTCATGGTGATTTCTCACTTGATAACCTTATTTTTGACGAGGGGAAATTAATAGGTTGTATTGATGTTG
GACGAGTCGGAATCGCAGACCGATACCAGGATCTTGCCATCCTATGGAACTGCCTCGGTGAGTTTTCTCC
TTCATTACAGAAACGGCTTTTTCAAAAATATGGTATTGATAATCCTGATATGAATAAATTGCAGTTTCAT
TTGATGCTCGATGAGTTTTTCTAATCAGAATTGGTTAATTGGTTGTAACACTGGCAGAGCATTACGCTGA
CTTGACGGGACGGCGCAAGCTCATGACCAAAATCCCTTAACGTGAGTTACGCGTCGTTCCACTGAGCGTC
AGACCCCGTAGAAAAGATCAAAGGATCTTCTTGAGATCCTTTTTTTCTGCGCGTAATCTGCTGCTTGCAA
ACAAAAAAACCACCGCTACCAGCGGTGGTTTGTTTGCCGGATCAAGAGCTACCAACTCTTTTTCCGAAGG
TAACTGGCTTCAGCAGAGCGCAGATACCAAATACTGTTCTTCTAGTGTAGCCGTAGTTAGGCCACCACTT
CAAGAACTCTGTAGCACCGCCTACATACCTCGCTCTGCTAATCCTGTTACCAGTGGCTGCTGCCAGTGGC
GATAAGTCGTGTCTTACCGGGTTGGACTCAAGACGATAGTTACCGGATAAGGCGCAGCGGTCGGGCTGAA
CGGGGGGTTCGTGCACACAGCCCAGCTTGGAGCGAACGACCTACACCGAACTGAGATACCTACAGCGTGA
GCTATGAGAAAGCGCCACGCTTCCCGAAGGGAGAAAGGCGGACAGGTATCCGGTAAGCGGCAGGGTCGGA
ACAGGAGAGCGCACGAGGGAGCTTCCAGGGGGAAACGCCTGGTATCTTTATAGTCCTGTCGGGTTTCGCC
ACCTCTGACTTGAGCGTCGATTTTTGTGATGCTCGTCAGGGGGGCGGAGCCTATGGAAAAACGCCAGCAA
CGCGGCCTTTTTACGGTTCCTGGCCTTTTGCTGGCCTTTTGCTCACATGTT
Features (pLannotate 1.2.2; 11 found; start..end, strand, type, name):
    121..213     +  CDS            lacI (fragment): lac repressor; lacI; The lac repressor binds to the lac operator to inhibit transcription in E. coli. This inhibition can be relieved by adding lactose or isopropyl-β-D-thiogalactopyranoside (IPTG).
    268..295     -  terminator     rrnB T2 terminator: transcription terminator T2 from the E. coli rrnB gene
    427..470     +  terminator     rrnB T1 terminator: Escherichia coli rrnB; transcription terminator T1 from the E. coli rrnB gene
    517..553     -  CDS            lacZα (fragment): LacZα fragment of β-galactosidase; lacZ fragment
    569..668     +  protein_bind   attL1: mutant version of attL; recombination site for the Gateway® LR reaction LR Clonase™
    745..1596    +  CDS            mNeonGreen: mNeonGreen is a basic (constitutively fluorescent) green/yellow fluorescent protein published in 2013, derived from Branchiostoma lanceolatum. It is reported to be a very rapidly-maturing monomer with moderate acid sensitivity.
   1596..1668    +  CDS            EGL-13 NLS (fragment): nuclear localization signal from the C. elegans EGL-13 transcription factor (Lyssenko et al., 2007)
   1676..1775    -  protein_bind   attL2: mutant version of attL; recombination site for the Gateway® LR reaction LR Clonase™
   1793..1811    -  promoter       T7 promoter: promoter for bacteriophage T7 RNA polymerase
   1945..2754    +  CDS            KanR: aminoglycoside phosphotransferase; aph(3')-Ia; confers resistance to kanamycin in bacteria or G418 (Geneticin®) in eukaryotes
   2901..3489    +  rep_origin     ori: high-copy-number ColE1/pMB1/pBR322/pUC origin of replication
