[The description below was written by a language model from this plasmid's Addgene catalogue record and pLannotate feature annotations shown in this document.]
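Description:
pCFJ2308 is a Gateway entry clone built on the pDONR221 backbone, intended as the middle ("[1-2]") module in three-fragment Gateway assembly of transgenes for expression in C. elegans. It is a small plasmid of about 3.6 kb that replicates in E. coli from a high-copy ColE1/pUC-type origin and is selected with kanamycin through the KanR aminoglycoside phosphotransferase gene. The remaining annotated backbone elements are typical of pDONR vectors: rrnB T1 and T2 transcription terminators upstream of the cloning site, which insulate the insert from read-through in bacteria, a T7 promoter next to attL2, and short lacI and lacZα remnants with no functional role.

The payload lies between attL1 and attL2, the sites used by LR Clonase to transfer the cassette into a destination vector alongside flanking entry clones, which would usually supply a promoter and a 3' element. It encodes the green/yellow monomeric fluorescent protein mNeonGreen. According to the construct name, the coding sequence contains one intron plus three "syntrons" (presumably synthetic introns) and carries two nuclear localization signals. The feature table detects only one of these, an EGL-13 NLS fragment fused directly after mNeonGreen; the second may lie in the unannotated stretch between attL1 and the fluorophore, but the record does not identify it. The cassette lacks both a start codon and a stop codon, so it is meant for in-frame fusion with neighbouring modules rather than standalone expression. No promoter for worm expression is present in this plasmid. The associated work concerns design rules that reduce germline silencing of transgenes carried on simple extrachromosomal arrays, and this clone serves as a nuclear-localized fluorophore building block in that toolkit.
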