Addgene plasmid #159852: pCFJ2308 - [1-2] ENTR - Fluor - mNeon(1 intron, syntrons(3), NLS(2), no_atg, no_stop)
Purpose: Three-fragment Gateway compatible flourophore for expression in C. elegans
Depositing lab: Christian Froekjaer-Jensen. Depositing organization: King Abdullah University of Science and Technology (KAUST). Publication: Engineering rules that minimize germline silencing of transgenes in simple extrachromosomal arrays in C. elegans. Aljohani MD, El Mouridi S, Priyadarshini M, Vargas-Velazquez AM, Frokjaer-Jensen C. Nat Commun. 2020 Dec 9;11(1):6300. doi: 10.1038/s41467-020-19898-0. PubMed 33298957.
Backbone
  Vector backbone: pDONR221
  Vector type: Worm Expression
Growth in bacteria
  Bacterial resistance: Kanamycin, 50 μg/mL
  Growth temperature: 37°C
  Growth strain: DH5alpha
  Copy number: High Copy
Gene/Insert
  Gene/Insert name: [1-2] ENTR - Fluor - mNeon(1 intron, syntrons(3), NLS(2), no_atg, no_stop)
  Species: C. elegans (nematode)
  Mutation: Not applicable
  Cloning method: Gateway Cloning
Terms and licenses: Academic/Nonprofit Terms; Industry Terms: Not Available to Industry
Depositor comments: See www.wormbuilder.org for more information.
How to cite: pCFJ2308 - [1-2] ENTR - Fluor - mNeon(1 intron, syntrons(3), NLS(2), no_atg, no_stop) was a gift from Christian Froekjaer-Jensen (Addgene plasmid # 159852 ; http://n2t.net/addgene:159852 ; RRID:Addgene_159852)
